>Addgene plasmid #200206 | HA-Halo-H2DBD | addgene full sequence | sequence record 393093 | Addgene NGS Result
AGCCTGCAGACACCTGGGGGGATACGGGGAAAAGGCCTCCACGGCCAAGGATCTGCGATCGCTCCGGTGC
CCGTCAGTGGGCAGAGCGCACATCGCCCACAGTCCCCGAGAAGTTGGGGGGAGGGGCCGGCAATTGAACG
GGTGCCTAGAGAAGGTGGCGCGGGGTAAACTGGGAAAGTGATGTCGTGTACTGGCTCCGCCTTTTTCCCG
AGGGTGGGGGAGAACCGTATATAAGTGCAGTAGTCGCCGTGAACGTTCCTTTTCGCAACGGGTTTGCCGC
CAGAACACAGCTGAAGCTTCGAGGGGCTCGCATCTCTCCTTCACGCGCCCGCCGCCCTACCTGAGGCCGC
CATCCACGCCGGTTGAGTCGCGTTCTGCCGCCTCCCGCCTGTGGTGCCTCCTGAACTGCGTCCGCCGTCT
AGGTAAGTTTAAAGCTCAGGTCGAGACCGGGCCTTTGTCCGGCGCTCCCTTGGAGCCTACCTAGACTCAG
CCGGCTCTCCACGCTTTGCCTGACCCTGCTTGCTCAACTCTACGTCTTTGTTTCGTTTTCTGTTCTGCGC
CGTTACAGATCCAAGCTGTGACCGGCGCCTACTATGTACCCATACGATGTTCCAGATTACGCTATGGACT
ACAAAGACCATGACGGTGATTATAAAGATCATGACATCGATTACAAGGATGACGATGACAAGCTTGGCTC
CATGGCAGAAATCGGTACTGGCTTTCCATTCGACCCCCATTATGTGGAAGTCCTGGGCGAGCGCATGCAC
TACGTCGATGTTGGTCCGCGCGATGGCACCCCTGTGCTGTTCCTGCACGGTAACCCGACCTCCTCCTACG
TGTGGCGCAACATCATCCCGCATGTTGCACCGACCCATCGCTGCATTGCTCCAGACCTGATCGGTATGGG
CAAATCCGACAAACCAGACCTGGGTTATTTCTTCGACGACCACGTCCGCTTCATGGATGCCTTCATCGAA
GCCCTGGGTCTGGAAGAGGTCGTCCTGGTCATTCACGACTGGGGCTCCGCTCTGGGTTTCCACTGGGCCA
AGCGCAATCCAGAGCGCGTTAAAGGTATTGCATTTATGGAGTTCATCCGCCCTATCCCGACCTGGGACGA
ATGGCCAGAATTTGCCCGCGAGACCTTCCAGGCCTTCCGCACCACCGACGTCGGCCGCAAGCTGATCATC
GATCAGAACGTTTTTATCGAGGGTACGCTGCCGATGGGTGTCGTCCGCCCGCTGACTGAAGTCGAGATGG
ACCATTACCGCGAGCCGTTCCTGAATCCTGTTGACCGCGAGCCACTGTGGCGCTTCCCAAACGAGCTGCC
AATCGCCGGTGAGCCAGCGAACATCGTCGCGCTGGTCGAAGAATACATGGACTGGCTGCACCAGTCCCCT
GTCCCGAAGCTGCTGTTCTGGGGCACCCCAGGCGTTCTGATCCCACCGGCCGAAGCCGCTCGCCTGGCCA
AAAGCCTGCCTAACTGCAAGGCTGTGGACATCGGCCCGGGTCTGAATCTGCTGCAAGAAGACAACCCGGA
CCTGATCGGCAGCGAGATCGCGCGCTGGCTGTCGACGCTCGAGATTTCCGGCGAGCCAACCACTGAGGAT
CTGTACTTTCAGAGCGATAACTCTAGAATGAAGCAGAGTTCCAACGTGCCGGCTTTCCTCAGCAAGCTGT
GGACGCTTGTGGAGGAAACCCACACCAACGAGTTCATCACCTGGAGTCAGAATGGACAAAGTTTTCTGGT
CTTGGATGAGCAAAGATTTGCAAAGGAAATTCTTCCTAAGTACTTCAAACACAATAACATGGCGAGCTTT
GTGAGACAACTAAATATGTATGGCTTCCGAAAAGTAGTGCATATCGAATCTGGAATTATCAAACAGGAAA
GAGATGGCCCTGTTGAATTTCAGCATCCTTATTTCAAGCAAGGCCAGGATGACCTGTTGGAGAACATTAA
AAGGAAGGTTTCATCTTCAAAACCAGAGGAAAATAAAATTCGTGGTGGCGGTGGCTCGAAACGTAAAAGG
CCTCTACTTCTAAACACAAATGGAGCCCCAAAGTAAGCCCCTCTCCCTCCCCCCCCCCTAACGTTACTGG
CCGAAGCCGCTTGGAATAAGGCCGGTGTGCGTTTGTCTATATGTTATTTTCCACCATATTGCCGTCTTTT
GGCAATGTGAGGGCCCGGAAACCTGGCCCTGTCTTCTTGACGAGCATTCCTAGGGGTCTTTCCCCTCTCG
CCAAAGGAATGCAAGGTCTGTTGAATGTCGTGAAGGAAGCAGTTCCTCTGGAAGCTTCTTGAAGACAAAC
AACGTCTGTAGCGACCCTTTGCAGGCAGCGGAACCCCCCACCTGGCGACAGGTGCCTCTGCGGCCAAAAG
CCACGTGTATAAGATACACCTGCAAAGGCGGCACAACCCCAGTGCCACGTTGTGAGTTGGATAGTTGTGG
AAAGAGTCAAATGGCTCTCCTCAAGCGTATTCAACAAGGGGCTGAAGGATGCCCAGAAGGTACCCCATTG
TATGGGATCTGATCTGGGGCCTCGGTGCACATGCTTTACATGTGTTTAGTCGAGGTTAAAAAAACGTCTA
GGCCCCCCGAACCACGGGGACGTGGTTTTCCTTTGAAAAACACGATAATACCTCCGGAATGATTGAACAA
GATGGATTGCACGCAGGTTCTCCGGCCGCTTGGGTGGAGAGGCTATTCGGCTATGACTGGGCACAACAGA
CAATCGGCTGCTCTGATGCCGCCGTGTTCCGGCTGTCAGCGCAGGGGCGCCCGGTTCTTTTTGTCAAGAC
CGACCTGTCCGGTGCCCTGAATGAACTGCAGGACGAGGCAGCGCGGCTATCGTGGCTGGCCGCGACGGGC
GTTCCTTGCGCAGCTGTGCTCGACGTTGTCACTGAAGCGGGAAGGGACTGGCTGCTATTGGGCGAAGTGC
CGGGGCAGGATCTCCTGTCATCTCACCTTGCTCCTGCCGAGAAAGTATCCATCATGGCTGATGCAATGCG
GCGGCTGCATACGCTTGATCCGGCTACCTGCCCATTCGACCACCAAGCGAAACATCGCATCGAGCGAGCA
CGTACTCGGATGGAAGCCGGTCTTGTCGATCAGGATGATCTGGACGAAGAGCATCAGGGGCTCGCGCCAG
CCGAACTGTTCGCCAGGCTCAAGGCGCGCATGCCCGACGGCGAGGATCTCGTCGTGACCCATGGCGATGC
CTGCTTGCCGAATATCATGGTGGAAAATGGCCGCTTTTCTGGATTCATCGACTGTGGCCGGCTGGGTGTG
GCGGACCGCTATCAGGACATAGCGTTGGCTACCCGTGATATTGCTGAAGAGCTTGGCGGCGAATGGGCTG
ACCGCTTCCTCGTGCTTTACGGTATCGCCGCTCCCGATTCGCAGCGCATCGCCTTCTATCGCCTTCTTGA
CGAGTTCTTCTGAGTCGACAATCAACCTCTGGATTACAAAATTTGTGAAAGATTGACTGGTATTCTTAAC
TATGTTGCTCCTTTTACGCTATGTGGATACGCTGCTTTAATGCCTTTGTATCATGCGTTAACTAAACTTG
TTTATTGCAGCTTATAATGGTTACAAATAAAGCAATAGCATCACAAATTTCACAAATAAAGCATTTTTTT
CACTGCATTCTAGTTGTGGTTTGTCCAAACTCATCAATGTATCTTATCATGTCTGGAATTGACTCAAATG
ATGTCAATTAGTCTATCAGAAGCTCATCTGGTCTCCCTTCCGGGGGACAAGACATCCCTGTTTAATATTT
AAACAGCAGTGTTCCCAAACTGGGTTCTTATATCCCTTGCTCTGGTCAACCAGGTTGCAGGGTTTCCTGT
CCTCACAGGAACGAAGTCCCTAAAGAAACAGTGGCAGCCAGGTTTAGCCCCGGAATTGACTGGATTCCTT
TTTTAGGGCCCATTGGTATGGCTTTTTCCCCGTATCCCCCCAGGTGTCTGCAGGCTCAAAGAGCAGCGAG
AAGCGTTCAGAGGAAAGCGATCCCGTGCCACCTTCCCCGTGCCCGGGCTGTCCCCGCACGCTGCCGGCTC
GGGGATGCGGGGGGAGCGCCGGACCGGAGCGGAGCCCCGGGCGGCTCGCTGCTGCCCCCTAGCGGGGGAG
GGACGTAATTACATCCCTGGGGGCTTTGGGGGGGGCTGTCCCTGATATCTATAACAAGAAAATATATATA
TAATAAGTTATCACGTAAGTAGAACATGAAATAACAATATAATTATCGTATGAGTTAAATCATAAAAGTC
ACGTAAAAGATAACCATGCGTCATTTTGACTCACGCGGTCGTTATAGTTCAAAATCAGTGACACTTACCG
CATTGACAAGCACGCCTCACGGGAGCTCCAAGCGGCGACTGAGATGTCCTAAATGCACAGCGACGGATTC
GCGCTATTTAGAAAGAGAGAGCAATATTTCAAGAATGCATGCGTCAATTTTACGCAGACTATCTTTCTAG
GGTTAATCTAGCTGCATCAGGATCATATCGTCGGGTCTTTTTTCCGGCTCAGTCATCGCCCAAGCTGGCG
CTATCTGGGCATCGGGGAGGAAGAAGCCCGTGCCTTTACCCGCGAGGTTGAAGCGGCATGGAAAGAGTTT
GCCGAGGATGACTGCTGCTGCATTGACGTTGAGCGAAAACGCACGTTTACCATGATGATTCGGGAAGGTG
TGGCCATGCACGCCTTTAACGGTGAACTGTTCGTTCAGGCCACCTGGGATACCAGTTCGTCGCGGCTTTT
CCGGACACAGTTCCGGATGGTCAGCCCGAAGCGCATCAGCAACCCGAACAATACCGGCGACAGCCGGAAC
TGCCGTGCCGGTGTGCAGATTAATGGCAGCGGTGCGGCGCTGGGATATTACGTCAGCGAGGACGGGTATC
CTGGCTGGATGCCGCAGAAATGGACATGGATACCCCGTGAGTTACCCGGCGGGCGCGCTTGGCGTAATCA
TGGTCATAGCTGTTTCCTGTGTGAAATTGTTATCCGCTCACAATTCCACACAACATACGAGCCGGAAGCA
TAAAGTGTAAAGCCTGGGGTGCCTAATGAGTGAGCTAACTCACATTAATTGCGTTGCGCTCACTGCCCGC
TTTCCAGTCGGGAAACCTGTCGTGCCAGCTGCATTAATGAATCGGCCAACGCGCGGGGAGAGGCGGTTTG
CGTATTGGGCGCTCTTCCGCTTCCTCGCTCACTGACTCGCTGCGCTCGGTCGTTCGGCTGCGGCGAGCGG
TATCAGCTCACTCAAAGGCGGTAATACGGTTATCCACAGAATCAGGGGATAACGCAGGAAAGAACATGTG
AGCAAAAGGCCAGCAAAAGGCCAGGAACCGTAAAAAGGCCGCGTTGCTGGCGTTTTTCCATAGGCTCCGC
CCCCCTGACGAGCATCACAAAAATCGATGCTCAAGTCAGAGGTGGCGAAACCCGACAGGACTATAAAGAT
ACCAGGCGTTTCCCCCTGGAAGCTCCCTCGTGCGCTCTCCTGTTCCGACCCTGCCGCTTACCGGATACCT
GTCCGCCTTTCTCCCTTCGGGAAGCGTGGCGCTTTCTCATAGCTCACGCTGTAGGTATCTCAGTTCGGTG
TAGGTCGTTCGCTCCAAGCTGGGCTGTGTGCACGAACCCCCCGTTCAGCCCGACCGCTGCGCCTTATCCG
GTAACTATCGTCTTGAGTCCAACCCGGTAAGACACGACTTATCGCCACTGGCAGCAGCCACTGGTAACAG
GATTAGCAGAGCGAGGTATGTAGGCGGTGCTACAGAGTTCTTGAAGTGGTGGCCTAACTGCGGCTACACT
AGAAGAACAGTATTTGGTATCTGCGCTCTGCTGAAGCCAGTTACCTTCGGAAAAAGAGTTGGTAGCTCTT
GATCCGGCAAACAAACCACCGCTGGTAGCGGTGGTTTTTTTGTTTGCAAGCAGCAGATTACGCGCAGAAA
AAAAGGATCTCAAGAAGATCCTTTGATCTTTTCTACGGGGTCTGACGCCCAGTGGAACGAAAACTCACGT
TAAGGGATTTTGGTCATGAGATTATCAAAAAGGATCTTCACCTAGATCCTTTTAAATTAAAAATGAAGTT
TTAAATCAATCTAAAGTATATATGAGTAAACTTGGTCTGACAGTTACCAATGCTTAATCAGTGAGGCACC
TATCTCAGCGATCTGTCTATTTCGTTCATCCATAGTTGCCTGACTCCCCGTCGTGTAGATAACTACGATA
CGGGAGGGCTTACCATCTGGCCCCAGTGCTGCAATGATACCGCGAGACCCACGCTCACCGGCTCCAGATT
TATCAGCAATAAACCAGCCAGCCGGAAGGGCCGAGCGCAGAAGTGGTCCTGCAACTTTATCCACCTCCAT
CCAGTCTATTAATTGTTGCCGGGAAGCTAGAGTAAGTAGTTCGCCAGTTAATAGTTTGCGCAACGTTGTT
GCCATTGCTACAGGCATCGTGGTGTCACGCTCGTCGTTTGGTATGGCTTCATTCAGCTCCGGTTCCCAAC
GATCAAGGCGAGTTACATGATCCCCCATGTTGTGCAAAAAAGCGGTTAGCTCCTTCGGTCCTCCGATCGT
TGTCAGAAGTAAGTTGGCCGCAGTGTTATCACTCATGGTTATGGCAGCACTGCATAATTCTCTTACTGTC
ATGCCATCCGTAAGATGCTTTTCTGTGACTGGTGAGTACTCAACCAAGTCATTCTGAGAATAGTGTATGC
GGCGACCGAGTTGCTCTTGCCCGGCGTCAATACGGGATAATACCGCGCCACATAGCAGAACTTTAAAAGT
GCTCATCATTGGAAAACGTTCTTCGGGGCGAAAACTCTCAAGGATCTTACCGCTGTTGAGATCCAGTTCG
ATGTAACCCACTCGTGCACCCAACTGATCTTCAGCATCTTTTACTTTCACCAGCGTTTCTGGGTGAGCAA
AAACAGGAAGGCAAAATGCCGCAAAAAAGGGAATAAGGGCGACACGGAAATGTTGAATACTCATACTCTT
CCTTTTTCAATATTATTGAAGCATTTATCAGGGTTATTGTCTCATGAGCGGATACATATTTGAATGTATT
TAGAAAAATAAACAAATAGGGGTTCCGCGCACATTTCCCCGAAAAGTGCCACCTAAATTGTAAGCGTTAA
TATTTTGTTAAAATTCGCGTTAAATTTTTGTTAAGTCAGCTCATTTTTTAACCAATAGGCCGAAATCGGC
AAAATCCCTTATAAATCAAAAGAATAGACCGAGATAGGGT
[37 nt withheld, positions 7251-7287]
AAAGAACGTGGACTCCAACGTCAAAGG
[49 nt withheld, positions 7315-7363]
T
[91 nt withheld, positions 7365-7455]
G
[124 nt withheld, positions 7457-7580]
CCCATTCGCCATTCAGGCTGCGCAACTGTTGGGAAGGGCGATCGGTGCGGGCCTCTTCGCTATTACGCCA
GCTGGCGAAAGGGGGATGTGCTGCAAGGCGATTAAGTTGGGTAACGCCAGGGTTTTCCCAGTCACGACGT
TGTAAAACGACGGCCAGTGAGCGCGCCTCGTTCATTCACGTTTTTGAACCCGTGGAGGACGGGCAGACTC
GCGGTGCAAATGTGTTTTACAGCGTGATGGAGCAGATGAAGATGCTCGACACGCTGCAGAACACGCAGCT
AGATTAACCCTAGAAAGATAATCATATTGTGACGTACGTTAAAGATAATCATGTGTAAAATTGACGCATG
TGTTTTATCGGTCTGTATATCGAGGTTTATTTATTAATTTGAATAGATATTAAGTTTTATTATATTTACA
CTTACATACTAATAATAAATTCAACAAACAATTTATTTATGTTTATTTATTTATTAAAAAAAACAAAAAC
TCAAAATTTCTTCTATAAAGTAACAAAACTTTTATGAGGGACAGCCCCCCCCCAAAGCCCCCAGGGATGT
AATTACGTCCCTCCCCCGCTAGGGGGCAGCAGCGAGCCGCCCGGGGCTCCGCTCCGGTCCGGCGCTCCCC
CCGCATCCCCGAGCCGGCAGCGTGCGGGGACAGCCCGGGCACGGGGAAGGTGGCACGGGATCGCTTTCCT
CTGAACGCTTCTCGCTGCTCTTTG
Features (pLannotate 1.2.2; 23 found; start..end, strand, type, name):
     79..290     +  promoter       EF-1α core promoter: core promoter for human elongation factor EF-1α
    303..571     +  LTR            5' LTR (truncated): truncated 5' long terminal repeat (LTR) from human T-cell leukemia virus (HTLV) type 1
    597..623     +  CDS            3xHA (fragment): three tandem HA epitope tags
    627..692     +  CDS            3xFLAG: three tandem FLAG® epitope tags, followed by an enterokinase cleavage site
    702..1592    +  CDS            HaloTag®: modified bacterial dehalogenase that forms covalent bonds with chloroalkane derivatives
   1605..1625    +  CDS            TEV site: tobacco etch virus (TEV) protease recognition and cleavage site
   1638..2003    +  CDS            HSF2 (fragment): HSF2_HUMAN - Also known as HSTF2. Experimental evidence at protein level: Swiss-Prot protein existence level 1. DNA-binding protein that specifically binds heat shock promoter elements (HSE) and activates transcription. In higher eukaryotes, HSF is unable to bind to the HSE unless the cells are heat shocked. From Homo sapiens (Human).
   2068..2640    +  misc_feature   IRES: internal ribosome entry site (IRES) of the encephalomyocarditis virus (EMCV)
   2649..3443    +  CDS            NeoR/KanR: aminoglycoside phosphotransferase from Tn5; aph(3')-II (or nptII); confers resistance to neomycin, kanamycin, and G418 (Geneticin®)
   3450..3556    +  misc_feature   WPRE (fragment): woodchuck hepatitis virus posttranscriptional regulatory element
   3565..3686    +  polyA_signal   SV40 poly(A) signal: SV40 polyadenylation signal
   3704..3796    +  ncRNA          G-CSF SLDE: Accession: RF00183 - G-CSF factor stem-loop destabilising element (SLDE)
   4492..4959    +  CDS            B (fragment): PORTL_LAMBD - Experimental evidence at protein level: Swiss-Prot protein existence level 1. Forms the portal vertex of the capsid (PubMed:6228056, PubMed:6232391). This portal plays critical roles in head assembly, genome packaging, neck/tail attachment, and genome ejection (Probable). The portal protein multimerizes as a single ring-shaped homododecamer arranged around a central channel (PubMed:6232391). Binds to the terminase subunits to form the packaging machine (PubMed:7799432). From Escherichia phage lambda (Bacteriophage lambda).
   4997..5013    -  protein_bind   lac operator: The lac repressor binds to the lac operator to inhibit transcription in E. coli. This inhibition can be relieved by adding lactose or isopropyl-β-D-thiogalactopyranoside (IPTG). lac repressor encoded by lacI
   5021..5051    -  promoter       lac promoter: promoter for the E. coli lac operon
   5066..5087    -  protein_bind   CAP binding site: CAP binding activates transcription in the presence of cAMP. E. coli catabolite activator protein
   5100..5192    -  CDS            lacI (fragment): lac repressor; lacI; The lac repressor binds to the lac operator to inhibit transcription in E. coli. This inhibition can be relieved by adding lactose or isopropyl-β-D-thiogalactopyranoside (IPTG).
   5375..5963    -  rep_origin     ori: high-copy-number ColE1/pMB1/pBR322/pUC origin of replication
   6134..6994    -  CDS            AmpR: β-lactamase; bla; confers resistance to ampicillin, carbenicillin, and related antibiotics
   6995..7099    -  promoter       AmpR promoter: bla
   7222..7580    -  rep_origin     f1 ori (sequence partly withheld): f1 bacteriophage origin of replication; arrow indicates direction of (+) strand synthesis
   7585..7740    -  CDS            lacZα (fragment): LacZα fragment of β-galactosidase; lacZ fragment
   7742..7861    +  CDS            B (fragment): PORTL_LAMBD - Experimental evidence at protein level: Swiss-Prot protein existence level 1. Forms the portal vertex of the capsid (PubMed:6228056, PubMed:6232391). This portal plays critical roles in head assembly, genome packaging, neck/tail attachment, and genome ejection (Probable). The portal protein multimerizes as a single ring-shaped homododecamer arranged around a central channel (PubMed:6232391). Binds to the terminase subunits to form the packaging machine (PubMed:7799432). From Escherichia phage lambda (Bacteriophage lambda).
