[The description below was written by a language model from this plasmid's Addgene catalogue record and pLannotate feature annotations shown in this document.]
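Description:
HA-Halo-H2DBD is an 8.3 kb mammalian expression plasmid built on the HA-3X-Flag-Halo-TEV backbone. It produces a tagged, truncated form of mouse heat shock transcription factor 2 (HSF2) reduced essentially to its DNA-binding domain. In bacteria it is maintained at high copy through a ColE1/pUC-type origin and selected with ampicillin (AmpR under its own bla promoter). An f1 origin and remnants of lac regulatory, lacZα and lambda phage sequence are also annotated in the backbone and appear to be cloning-vector carryover.

The expression unit is driven by the EF-1α core promoter followed by a truncated HTLV-1 5' LTR segment, a composite arrangement commonly used for strong constitutive expression in mammalian cells. The open reading frame begins with an HA epitope (annotated as a fragment of 3xHA), then 3xFLAG, HaloTag and a TEV protease cleavage site. These are fused to the HSF2 fragment, which the record describes as coordinates 1-366, a 15 bp linker, and 972-1017. The annotation tool matched only the 1-366 portion, and matched it to the human protein, whereas the catalogue lists the insert as mouse. Downstream, an EMCV IRES links the fusion to NeoR/KanR on the same transcript, allowing G418 selection of expressing cells. A partial WPRE and an SV40 polyadenylation signal follow.

HaloTag covalently binds chloroalkane ligands, so the fusion can be fluorescently labelled in living cells. This fits the associated study of how heat shock factors interact with mitotic chromosomes, where the construct would test the contribution of the DNA-binding domain alone. The depositor notes that sequencing revealed a discrepancy removing the NheI and BmtI sites, and that this does not affect plasmid function.
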