Addgene plasmid #200206: HA-Halo-H2DBD
Purpose: Expression of truncated HSF2 (DBD)
Depositing lab: Sheila Teves. Depositing organization: University of British Columbia. Publication: Heat shock transcription factors demonstrate a distinct mode of interaction with mitotic chromosomes. Price RM, Budzynski MA, Shen J, Mitchell JE, Kwan JZJ, Teves SS. Nucleic Acids Res. 2023 Apr 28:gkad304. doi: 10.1093/nar/gkad304. PubMed 37114996.
Backbone
  Vector backbone: HA-3X-Flag-Halo-TEV
  Vector type: Mammalian Expression
Growth in bacteria
  Bacterial resistance: Ampicillin, 100 μg/mL
  Growth temperature: 37°C
  Growth strain: DH5alpha
  Copy number: High Copy
Gene/Insert
  Gene/Insert name: HA-Halo-H2DBD
  Species: M. musculus (mouse)
  Mutation: HSF2 (1-366; 15 bp linker; 972-1017)
  Entrez Gene: Hsf2
  Promoter: EF_1alpha
  Tag / fusion protein: Halo; HA (N terminal on insert)
  Cloning method: Gibson Cloning
Terms and licenses: Academic/Nonprofit Terms; Industry Terms: Not Available to Industry
Depositor comments: Please visit https://www.biorxiv.org/content/10.1101/2022.10.05.511012v1 for bioRxiv preprint. Addgene's NGS results found a discrepancy that removed NheI and BmtI restriction sites, but plasmid function is not affected.
How to cite: HA-Halo-H2DBD was a gift from Sheila Teves (Addgene plasmid # 200206 ; http://n2t.net/addgene:200206 ; RRID:Addgene_200206)
